Addgene plasmid #202304: pAJT249-psrA
Purpose: psrA repressor plasmid for LPattB2 integration
Depositing lab: Christopher Voigt. Depositing organization: Massachusetts Institute of Technology. Publication: Redesign of an Escherichia coli Nissle treatment for phenylketonuria using insulated genomic landing pads and genetic circuits to reduce burden. Triassi AJ, Fields BD, Monahan CE, Means JM, Park Y, Doosthosseini H, Padmakumar JP, Isabella VM, Voigt CA. Cell Syst. 2023 Jun 21;14(6):512-524.e12. doi: 10.1016/j.cels.2023.05.004. PubMed 37348465.
Backbone
  Vector backbone: R6K
  Vector type: Bacterial Expression
Growth in bacteria
  Bacterial resistance: Kanamycin, 50 μg/mL
  Growth temperature: 37°C
  Growth strain: Pir1
  Copy number: Low Copy
Gene/Insert
  Gene/Insert name: psrA
  Species: Synthetic
  Cloning method: Gibson Cloning
Terms and licenses: Academic/Nonprofit Terms; Industry Terms: Not Available to Industry
How to cite: pAJT249-psrA was a gift from Christopher Voigt (Addgene plasmid # 202304 ; http://n2t.net/addgene:202304 ; RRID:Addgene_202304)
