[The description below was written by a language model from this plasmid's Addgene catalogue record and pLannotate feature annotations shown in this document.]
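Description:
pAJT249-psrA is a small (about 3.1 kb) bacterial plasmid built on an R6K backbone and designed to deliver a psrA repressor cassette into a genomic landing pad, described in the record as LPattB2 integration. It replicates from the R6K γ origin, which functions only when the π initiator protein is supplied in trans. The plasmid is therefore maintained at low copy in a pir-expressing E. coli strain (Pir1) and behaves as a non-replicating, suicide-type vector in ordinary hosts, so that kanamycin-resistant clones recovered there should carry the integrated DNA. Selection is by kanamycin, through an aph(3')-Ia gene driven by the bla (AmpR) promoter and followed by the lambda t0 terminator. An incP oriT is also annotated, which would allow conjugative transfer from a suitable donor. Short fragments matching the RSF origin and the pBR322 bom region are also called, but these are partial hits rather than functional units.

The annotated payload region begins with a single FRT site next to the resistance cassette, an element typically used for FLP-mediated removal of marker and backbone after integration, although only one site is annotated here. Downstream lie a tac promoter with a symmetric lac operator, which makes transcription LacI-repressible and IPTG-inducible. A hammerhead ribozyme follows, a common insulator that cleaves the 5' leader so expression is independent of promoter context. The automated annotation stops there: it identifies neither the synthetic psrA coding sequence, which presumably occupies the unannotated downstream region, nor any attachment site used for integration. The associated work concerns insulated landing pads and genetic circuits in E. coli Nissle, where such repressors act as circuit components.
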