Features (pLannotate 1.2.2; 11 found; start..end, strand, type, name):
     39..98      -  rep_origin     RSF ori (fragment): Plasmids containing the RSF 1030 origin of replication can be propagated in E. coli cells that contain additional plasmids with compatible origins.
    158..546     -  rep_origin     R6K γ ori: γ replication origin from E. coli plasmid R6K; requires the R6K initiator protein pi for replication
    590..698     -  oriT           oriT: incP origin of transfer
    849..943     -  terminator     lambda t0 terminator: transcription terminator from phage lambda
    954..1769    -  CDS            KanR: aminoglycoside phosphotransferase; aph(3')-Ia; confers resistance to kanamycin in bacteria or G418 (Geneticin®) in eukaryotes
   1770..1861    -  promoter       AmpR promoter: bla
   1913..1960    +  protein_bind   FRT: FLP-mediated recombination occurs in the 8-bp core sequence TCTAGAAA (Turan and Bode, 2011). FLP recombinase from the Saccharomyces cerevisiae 2μ plasmid
   2007..2029    +  misc_feature   bom (fragment): basis of mobility region from pBR322
   2050..2078    +  promoter       tac promoter: strong E. coli promoter; hybrid between the trp and lac UV5 promoters
   2084..2103    -  protein_bind   lac operator (symmetric): The lac repressor binds to the lac operator to inhibit transcription in E. coli. This inhibition can be relieved by adding lactose or isopropyl-β-D-thiogalactopyranoside (IPTG). The symmetric lac operator was optimized for tight binding of lac repressor. lac repressor encoded by lacI
   2104..2159    +  ncRNA          Hammerhead 3: Accession: RF00008 - Hammerhead ribozyme (type III)
>Addgene plasmid #202304 | pAJT249-psrA | addgene full sequence | sequence record 408091 | Addgene NGS Result
TCGCCCGAGAACTTCTGCAAGGCACTGCTCTTGGCTAGGCGGTAATACGGTTATCCACAGAATCAGGGGA
TAACGCAGGAAAGAACATGTGAGCAAAAGGCCAGCAAAAGGCCAGGAACCGTAAAAATGATTCGCACGGG
CCCATGGCTAATTCCCATGTCAGCCGTTAAGTGTTCCTGTGTCACTCAAAATTGCTTTGAGAGGCTCTAA
GGGCTTCTCAGTGCGTTACATCCCTGGCTTGTTGTCCACAACCGTTAAACCTTAAAAGCTTTAAAAGCCT
TATATATTCTTTTTTTTCTTATAAAACTTAAAACCTTAGAGGCTATTTAAGTTGCTGATTTATATTAATT
TTATTGTTCAAACATGAGAGCTTAGTACGTGAAACATGAGAGCTTAGTACGTTAGCCATGAGAGCTTAGT
ACGTTAGCCATGAGGGTTTAGTTCGTTAAACATGAGAGCTTAGTACGTTAAACATGAGAGCTTAGTACGT
GAAACATGAGAGCTTAGTACGTACTATCAACAGGTTGAACTGCTGATCTTCAGATCCTCTACGCCGGACG
CATCGTGGCCGGATCTTCTTGTAGCTTATCGGCCAGCCTCGCAGAGCAGGATTCCCGTTGAGCACCGCCA
GGTGCGAATAAGGGACAGTGAAGAAGGAACACCCGCTCGCGGGTGGGCCTACTTCACCTATCCTGCCCGG
CTGACGCCGTTGGATACACCAAGGAAAGTCTACACGAACCCTTTGGCAAAATCCTGTATATCGTGCGAAA
AAGGATGGATATACCGAAAAAATCGCTATAATGACCCCGAAGCAGGGTTATGCAGCGGAAAGTATACCTT
AAGCTTGGATTCTCACCAATAAAAAACGCCCGGCGGCAACCGAGCGTTCTGAACAAATCCAGATGGAGTT
CTGAGGTCATTACTGGATCTATCAACAGGAGTCCAAGCGAGCTTTAGAAAAACTCATCGAGCATCAAATG
AAACTGCAATTTATTCATATCAGGATTATCAATACCATATTTTTGAAAAAGCCGTTTCTGTAATGAAGGA
GAAAACTCACCGAGGCAGTTCCATAGGATGGCAAGATCCTGGTATCGGTCTGCGATTCCGACTCGTCCAA
CATCAATACAACCTATTAATTTCCCCTCGTCAAAAATAAGGTTATCAAGTGAGAAATCACCATGAGTGAC
GACTGAATCCGGTGAGAATGGCAAAAGTTTATGCATTTCTTTCCAGACTTGTTCAACAGGCCAGCCATTA
CGCTCGTCATCAAAATCACTCGCATCAACCAAACCGTTATTCATTCGTGATTGCGCCTGAGCGAGACGAA
ATACGCGGTCGCTGTTAAAAGGACAATTACAAACAGGAATCGAATGCAACCGGCGCAGGAACACTGCCAG
CGCATCAACAATATTTTCACCTGAATCAGGATATTCTTCTAATACCTGGAATGCTGTTTTCCCGGGGATC
GCAGTGGTGAGTAACCATGCATCATCAGGAGTACGGATAAAATGCTTGATGGTCGGAAGAGGCATAAATT
CCGTCAGCCAGTTTAGTCTGACCATCTCATCTGTAACATCATTGGCAACGCTACCTTTGCCATGTTTCAG
AAACAACTCTGGCGCATCGGGCTTCCCATACAATCGATAGATTGTCGCACCTGATTGCCCGACATTATCG
CGAGCCCATTTATACCCATATAAATCAGCATCCATGTTGGAATTTAATCGCGGCCTAGAGCAAGACGTTT
CCCGTTGAATATGGCTCATACTCTTCCTTTTTCAATATTATTGAAGCATTTATCAGGGTTATTGTCTCAT
GAGCGGATACATATTTGAATGTATTTAGAAAAATAAACAAATAGGCATGGTCTAAGAAACCATTATTATC
ATGACATTAACCTATAAAAATAGAAGTTCCTATTCCGAAGTTCCTATTCTCTAGAAAGTATAGGAACTTC
GGATCCGAATTCGAGCTCCGTCGACACTAGTGCGGCCGCACTCGAGGGCATCAGAGCAGATTGTACTGAC
TAAACGATCGTTGGCTGTGTTGACAATTAATCATCGGCTCGTATAATGTGTGGAATTGTGAGCGCTCACA
ATTAGCGCTGTCTGTACTTGTATCAGTACACTGACGAGTCCCTAAAGGACGAAACACCGCCTCTACAAAT
AATTTTGTTTAATTTAATTCGCGGAAGCGCAGAGATAAGGGGTATCATGGCACAGAGCGAAACCGTTGAA
CGTATTCTGGATGTAGCAGAACAGCTGTTTGCAGAACGTGGTTTTGCAGAAACCAGCCTGCGTCTGATTA
CCAGCAAAGCCGGTGTTAATCTGGCAGCAGTGAATTATCATTTTGGCAGCAAAAAAGCACTGATTCAGGC
AGTTTTTAGCCGTTTTCTGGGTCCGTTTTGTGCAAGCCTGGAACGTGAACTGGAACGTCGTCAGGCACGT
CCGGAACAGAAACCGAGCCTGGAAGAACTGCTGGAAATGCTGGTTGAACAGGCACTGGCAGTTCAGCCTC
GTAGCAATAATGATCTGAGCATTTTTATGTGTCTGCTGGGTCTGGCATTTAGCCAGAGCCAGGGTCATCT
GCGTCGTTATCTGGAAGATATGTATGGTAAAGTGTTCCGTCGTTATATGCTGCTGGTTAATGAAGCAGCA
CCGCGTGTTCCGCCTCTGGAACTGTTTTGGCGTGTTCATTTTATGCTGGGTGCAGCAGCATTTAGCATGA
GCGGTATTAAAGCACTGCGTGCAATTGCAGAAACCGATTTTGGTATTAACACCAGCATTGAACAGGTTAT
GCGTCTGATGGTTCCGTTTCTGGCAGCAGGTATGCGTGCAGATAGCGGTGTTACCGATGAAGCAATGGCA
GCAGCACAGCTGCGTCCGCGTAGCAAAACCAGCACCAGCGCAACCACCGCAAAAGCATAACTTATTCCAT
AACAAAGCCGGGTAATTCCCGGCTTTGTTGTATCTGAACAATAAATGGATGCCCTGCGTAAGCGGGGCAT
TTTTCTTCCTTGCCGCTCATGTATGTGTCTACGCGAGATTC
